>Addgene plasmid #31492 | pLS1/-11 | addgene partial sequence | sequence record 44216 | M13pUC-fwd 5'-CCCAGTCACGACGTTGTAAAACG-3'
GTATACGTCGTATCCCACTACCGAGATATCCGCACCAACGCGCAGCCCGGACTCGGTAATGGCGCGCATT
GCGCCCAGCGCCATCTGATCGTTGGCAACCAGCATCGCAGTGGGAACGATGCCCTCATTCAGCATTTGCA
TGGTTTGTTGAAAACCGGACATGGCACTCCAGTCGCCTTCCCGTTCCGCTATCGGCTGAATTTGATTGCG
AGTGAGATATTTATGCCAGCCAGCCAGACGCAGACGCGCCGAGACAGAACTTAATGGGCCCGCTAACAGC
GCGATTTGCTGGTGACCCAATGCGACCAGATGCTCCACGCCCAGTCGCGTACCGTCTTCATGGGAGAAAA
TAATACTGTTGATGGGTGTCTGGTCAGAGACATCAAGAAATAACGCCGGAACATTAGTGCAGGCAGCTTC
CACAGCAATGGCATCCTGGTCATCCAGCG
