>Addgene plasmid #31492 | pLS1/-11 | addgene partial sequence | sequence record 44217 | LacI-R 5'-GGCATACTCTGCGACATCGT-3'
TCCACCCTGAATTGACTCTCTTCCGGGCGCTATCATGCCATACCGCGAAAGGTTTTGCACCATTCGATGG
TGTCGGAATTCCCGGGGATCCGTCGACCTGCAGCCAAGCTTGGCGTAATCATGGTCATAGCTGTTTCCTG
TGTGAAATTGTTATCCGCTCACAATTCCACACAACATACGAGCCGGAAGCATAAAGTGTAAAGCCTGGGG
TGCCTAATGAGTGAGCTAACTCACATTAATTGCGTTGCGCTCTTCCGCTTCCTCGCTCACTGACTCGCTG
CGCTCGGTCGTTCGGCTGCGGCGAGCGGTATCAGCTCACTCAAAGGCGGTAATACGGTTATCCACAGAAT
CAGGGGATAACGCAGGAAAGAACATGTGAGCAAAAGGCCAGCAAAAGGCCAGGAACCGTAAAAAGGCCGC
GTTGCTGGCGTTTTTCCATAGGCTCCGCCCCCCTGACGAGCATCACAAAAATCGACGCTCAAGTCAGAGG
TGGCGAAACCCGACAGGACTATAAAGATACCAGGCGTTTCCCCCTGGAAGCTCCCTCGTGCGCTCTCCTG
TTCCGACCCTGCCGCTTACCGGATACCTGTCCGCCTTTCTCCCTTCGGGAAGCGTGGCGCTTTCTCATAG
CTCACGCTGTAGGTATCTCAGTTCGGTGTAGGTCGTTCGCTCCAAGCTGGGCTGTGTGCACGAACCCCCC
GTTCAGCCCGACCGCTGCGCCTTATCCGGTAACTATCGTCTTGAGTCCAACCCGGTAAGACACGACTTAT
CGCCACTGGCAGCAGCCACTGGTAACAGGATTAGCAGAGCGAGGTATGTAGGCGGTGCTACAGAGTTCTT
GAAGTGGTGGCCTAACTACGGCTACACTAGAAGAACAGTATTTGGTATCTGCGCTCTGCTGAAGCCAGTT
AC
