>Addgene plasmid #31492 | pLS1/-11 | addgene partial sequence | sequence record 46601 | pLS-R 5'-CTGGGCGTGGAGCATCTG-3'
AGTTCTGTCTCGGCGCGTCTGCGTCTGGCTGGCTGGCATAAATATCTCACTCGCAATCAAATTCAGCCGA
TAGCGGAACGGGAAGGCGACTGGAGTGCCATGTCCGGTTTTCAACAAACCATGCAAATGCTGAATGAGGG
CATCGTTCCCACTGCGATGCTGGTTGCCAACGATCAGATGGCGCTGGGCGCAATGCGCGCCATTACCGAG
TCCGGGCTGCGCGTTGGTGCGGATATCTCGGTAGTGGGATACGACGATACCGAAGACAGCTCATGTTATA
TCCCGCCGTTAACCACCATCAAACAGGATTTTCGCCTGCTGGGGCAAACCAGCGTGGACCGCTTGCTGCA
ACTCTCTCAGGGCCAGGCGGTGAAGGGCAATCAGCTGTTGCCCGTCTCACTGGTGAAAAGAAAAACCACC
CTGGCGCCCAATACGCAAACCGCCTCTCCCCGCGCGTTGGCCGATTCATTAATGCAGCTGTAACGACAGG
TTTCCCGACTGGAAAGCGGGCAGTGAGCGCAACGCAATTAATGTGAGTTAGCTCACTCATTAGGCACCCC
AGGCTTTACACTTTATGCTTCCGGCTCGTATGTTGTGTGGAATTGTGAGCGGATAACAATTTCACACAGG
AAACAGCTATGACCATGATTACGGATTCACTGGCCGTCGTTTTACAACGTCGTGACTGGGAAAACCCTGG
CGTTACCCAACTTAATCGCCTTGCAGCACATCCCCCTTTCGCCAGCTGGCGTAATAGCGAAGAGGCCCGC
ACCGATCGCCCTTCCCAACAGTTGCGCAGCCTGAATGGCGAATGGCGCTTTGCCTGGTTTCCGGCACCAG
AAGCGGTGCCGGAAAGCTGGCTGGA
