[The description below was written by a language model from this plasmid's Addgene catalogue record.]
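Description:
pLS1/-11 is a bacterial expression plasmid built on the pLS1 backbone (about 4.5 kb without insert) for producing a truncated form of the Escherichia coli lactose repressor. It is maintained as a high-copy plasmid in E. coli under ampicillin selection. The record does not name the origin of replication, and it does not state which promoter drives repressor expression. No feature table is provided, so the arrangement of elements within the vector cannot be described in detail.

The insert, recorded as roughly 3 kb and cloned through EcoRI sites (the 5′ site retained, the 3′ site destroyed during cloning), carries a lacI variant encoding LacI with the last 11 amino acids removed from the C-terminus (LacI/-11aa, LacI-11). The stated insert size is considerably larger than a lacI coding region alone, so the fragment evidently includes additional flanking sequence that the record does not characterise. Wild-type LacI assembles as a tetramer, a dimer of dimers held together by a C-terminal helical bundle. Deleting the C-terminal residues disrupts this tetramerisation region while leaving the dimer interface intact, which is consistent with the depositor's note that the plasmid is used to produce dimeric lactose repressor.

The depositor advises expressing the protein in a host that has no LacI encoded in the genome or on another plasmid. This presumably prevents the truncated subunits from being contaminated by, or mixing with, full-length repressor. The construct is suited to preparing dimeric repressor for biochemical and biophysical comparison with the tetrameric wild-type protein, for example in studies of operator binding, inducer response or oligomerisation. No tags or reporters are recorded.
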