Addgene plasmid #31492: pLS1/-11
Depositing lab: Kathleen Matthews. Depositing organization: Rice University.
Backbone
  Vector backbone: pLS1
  Backbone size w/o insert (bp): 4500
  Vector type: Bacterial Expression
Growth in bacteria
  Bacterial resistance: Ampicillin, 100 μg/mL
  Growth temperature: 37°C
  Growth strain: DH5alpha
  Copy number: High Copy
Gene/Insert
  Gene/Insert name: Lactose repressor with 11 amino acid C-terminal deletion (alt names: LacI/-11aa; LacI-11)
  Species: E. coli variant
  Insert size (bp): 2970
  Entrez Gene: lacI (a.k.a. b0345, ECK0342)
  Cloning method: Restriction Enzyme; 5′ cloning site EcoR1 (not destroyed); 3′ cloning site EcoR1 (destroyed during cloning)
  Sequencing primers: 5′ CCAGCCAGCCAGACGCAG; 3′ CTGGGCGTGGAGCATCTG
Terms and licenses: Academic/Nonprofit Terms; Industry Terms: Not Available to Industry
Depositor comments: This plasmid is utilized to produce dimeric lactose repressor protein. For Expression: E. coli BLIM cells or any E. coli WITHOUT LacI in the genome or another plasmid
How to cite: pLS1/-11 was a gift from Kathleen Matthews (Addgene plasmid # 31492 ; http://n2t.net/addgene:31492 ; RRID:Addgene_31492)
